Addgene plasmid #71316: HAI
Purpose: Inducible expression of human arginase I in E. coli
Depositing lab: David Christianson. Depositing organization: University of Pennsylvania. Publication: Crystal structure of human arginase I at 1.29-A resolution and exploration of inhibition in the immune response. DiCostanzo L, Sabio G, Mora A, Rodriguez PC, Ochoa AC, Centeno F, Christianson DW. Proc Natl Acad Sci U S A. 2005 Sep 13;102(37):13058-63. Epub 2005 Sep 2. 10.1073/pnas.0504027102 PubMed 16141327.
Backbone
  Vector backbone: pBS(KS)
  Backbone manufacturer: Stratagene
  Vector type: Bacterial Expression
Growth in bacteria
  Bacterial resistance: Ampicillin, 100 μg/mL
  Growth temperature: 37°C
  Growth strain: DH5alpha
  Copy number: Low Copy
Gene/Insert
  Gene/Insert name: human arginase I (alt name: HAI)
  Insert size (bp): 966
  Entrez Gene: ARG1
  Promoter: tac
  Cloning method: Unknown
  Sequencing primers: 5′ T7 promoter; 3′ T7 terminator
Resource information
  A portion of this plasmid was derived from a plasmid made by: Francisco Centeno
Terms and licenses: Academic/Nonprofit Terms; Industry Terms: Not Available to Industry
How to cite: HAI was a gift from David Christianson (Addgene plasmid # 71316 ; http://n2t.net/addgene:71316 ; RRID:Addgene_71316)
