[The description below was written by a language model from this plasmid's Addgene catalogue record.]
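Description:
HAI is a bacterial expression plasmid built on the pBS(KS) (pBluescript KS, Stratagene) backbone for inducible production of human arginase I in E. coli. It is selected with ampicillin. The record lists it as low copy, which is noteworthy because pBluescript-type phagemids normally carry a high-copy pUC-derived origin. No feature table is provided, so the origin and any other backbone elements cannot be confirmed from the record itself.

The payload is a 966 bp insert encoding human arginase I (ARG1), the manganese-dependent enzyme that hydrolyses L-arginine to L-ornithine and urea. Expression is driven by the tac promoter, a hybrid of the trp and lac promoters. It is recognised by the host RNA polymerase, repressed by LacI and typically induced with IPTG, which accounts for the "inducible" purpose stated. The record lists no fusion tags, so the protein may be made in untagged form, but this is not explicitly stated, and the cloning method and sites are recorded as unknown. T7 promoter and T7 terminator primers are listed for sequencing across the insert. A T7 promoter flanking the polylinker is a standard pBluescript feature, but a T7 terminator is not, and the record does not explain how these sites relate to the tac-driven cassette.

The associated work concerns a high-resolution crystal structure of human arginase I and studies of its inhibition in the context of the immune response. The plasmid's use is therefore recombinant overexpression of the enzyme for purification, structural analysis and inhibitor characterisation. Part of the construct was derived from a plasmid made in another laboratory.
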