>Addgene plasmid #71316 | HAI | addgene partial sequence | sequence record 130185 | T7 5'-TAATACGACTCACTATAGGG-3'
GAATATTTTGTTTACTTTAAGAAGGAGATATACCATGAGCGCCAAGTCCAGAACCATAGGGATTATTGGA
GCTCCTTTCTCAAAGGGACAGCCACGAGGAGGGGTGGAAGAAGGCCCTACAGTATTGAGAAAGGCTGGTC
TGCTTGAGAAACTTAAAGAACAAGAGTGTGATGTGAAGGATTATGGGGACCTGCCCTTTGCTGACATCCC
TAATGACAGTCCCTTTCAAATTGTGAAGAATCCAAGGTCTGTGGGAAAAGCAAGCGAGCAGCTGGCTGGC
AAGGTGGCAGAAGTCAAGAAGAACGGAAGAATCAGCCTGGTGCTGGGCGGAGACCACAGTTTGGCAATTG
GAAGCATCTCTGGCCATGCCAGGGTCCACCCTGATCTTGGAGTCATCTGGGTGGATGCTCACACTGATAT
CAACACTCCACTGACAACCACAAGTGGAAACTTGCATGGACAACCTGTATCTTTCCTCCTGAAGGAACTA
AAAGGAAAGATTCCCGATGTGCCAGGATTCTCCTGGGTGACTCCCTGTATATCTGCCAAGGATATTGTGT
ATATTGGCTTGAGAGACGTGGACCCTGGGGAACACTACATTTTGAAAACTCTAGGCATTAAATACTTTTC
AATGACTGAAGTGGACAGACTAGGAATTGGCAAGGTGATGGAAGAAACACTCAGCTATCTACTAGGAAGA
AAGAA
