>Addgene plasmid #71316 | HAI | addgene partial sequence | sequence record 130187 | Amp-R 5'-ATAATACCGCGCCACATAGC-3'
AACTCTCAAGGATCTTACCGCTGTTGAGATCCAGTTCGATGTAACCCACTCGTGCACCCAACTGATCTTC
AGCATCTTTTACTTTCACCAGCGTTTCTGGGTGAGCAAAAACAGGAAGGCAAAATGCCGCAAAAAAGGGA
ATAAGGGCGACACGGAAATGTTGAATACTCATACTCTTCCTTTTTCAATATTATTGAAGCATTTATCAGG
GTTATTGTCTCATGAGCGGATACATATTTGAATGTATTTAGAAAAATAAACAAATAGGGGTTCCGCGCAC
ATTTCCCCGAAAAGTGCCACCTGACGTCTAAGAAACCATTATTATCATGACATTAACCTATAAAAATAGG
CGTATCACGAGGCCCTTTCGTCTTCAAGAATTCTCATGTTTGACAGCTTATCATCGATAAGCTTTAATGC
GGTAGTTTATCACAGTTAAATTGCTAACGCAGTCAGGCACCGTGTATGAAATCTAACAATGCGCTCATCG
TCATCCTCGGCACCGTCACCCTGGATGCTGTAGGCATAGGCTTGGTTATGCCGGTACTGCCGGGCCTCTT
GCGGGATATCCGGATATAGTTCCTCCTTTCAGCAAAAAACCCCTCAAGACCCGTTTAGAGGCCCCAAGGG
GTTATGCTAGTTATTGCTCAGCGGTGGCAGCAGCCAACTCAGCTTCCTTTCGGGCTTTGTTAGCAGCCGG
ATCCCCCGGGCTGCAGGAATTCGATATCAAGCTTTTAAATTTCAAAAAAGTTAGAATTTCCACATCTTGA
ATTTTACACCAAGAGGGAATTTGTAGAGTTTATACTAATTGGAAAA
